Addgene plasmid #162452: pJYDNg
Purpose: (Empty Backbone) Yeast display plasmid intended for expression of N-terminal fusions with Aga2p yeast agglutinin. The plasmid is carrying the eUnaG2 fluorescent protein and long 2G linker.
Depositing lab: Gideon Schreiber. Depositing organization: Weizmann Institute of Science. Publication: An enhanced yeast display platform demonstrates the binding plasticity under various selection pressures. Zahradník J, Dey D, Marciano S, Schreiber G. bioRxiv Preprint 2020 10.1101/2020.12.16.423176.
Backbone
  Vector backbone: New backbone
  Backbone manufacturer: Dr. Jiri Zahradnik
  Backbone size (bp): 5230
  Vector type: Shuttle vector bacteria/yeast
  Selectable markers: TRP1
  Tag / fusion protein: Ha and myc (C terminal on backbone); eUnaG2 fluorescent protein (C terminal on backbone)
Growth in bacteria
  Bacterial resistance: Kanamycin, 50 μg/mL
  Growth temperature: 37°C
  Growth strain: DH5alpha
  Copy number: Unknown
Terms and licenses: Academic/Nonprofit Terms; Industry Terms: Not Available to Industry
Depositor comments: Please visit https://www.biorxiv.org/content/10.1101/2020.12.16.423176v1 for bioRxiv preprint.
How to cite: pJYDNg was a gift from Gideon Schreiber (Addgene plasmid # 162452 ; http://n2t.net/addgene:162452 ; RRID:Addgene_162452)
