[The description below was written by a language model from this plasmid's Addgene catalogue record and pLannotate feature annotations shown in this document.]
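Description:
pJYDNg is an empty-backbone bacteria/yeast shuttle vector of about 5.2 kb built for yeast surface display in Saccharomyces cerevisiae. In E. coli it replicates from a high-copy ColE1/pUC-type origin and is selected with kanamycin through an aph(3')-Ia gene driven by the bla (AmpR) promoter. In yeast it is maintained as a low-copy, centromeric plasmid through a CEN6/ARS element and is selected by tryptophan prototrophy using TRP1 under its own promoter. Two short remnants of the pBR322 bom region are also annotated.

The display cassette is controlled by the galactose-inducible, Gal4-regulated GAL1 promoter. Downstream of it the annotated features run in the order: a fragment of the alpha-mating-factor (MFα1) precursor, which presumably serves as a secretion leader; a gap of roughly 130 bp where a gene of interest would presumably be cloned; an Aga2p fragment; and a UnaG-family fluorescent protein, which the record identifies as eUnaG2. A protein inserted here is therefore fused to the N-terminus of Aga2p, the a-agglutinin subunit that anchors the fusion to the yeast cell wall by pairing with Aga1p. The eUnaG2 reporter at the C-terminal end becomes green fluorescent on binding bilirubin, so it can report expression of the full-length fusion without antibody staining. The catalogue entry also lists HA and myc tags and a long "2G" linker, but these are not annotated in the feature tables. The depositor and sequencing-derived records differ by a single nucleotide in length and have the same feature set. The vector is intended for displaying proteins or libraries for binding selection and affinity maturation.
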