Features (pLannotate 1.2.2; 12 found; start..end, strand, type, name):
    123..143     -  misc_feature   bom (fragment): basis of mobility region from pBR322
    194..868     -  CDS            TRP1: phosphoribosylanthranilate isomerase, required for tryptophan biosynthesis; S. cerevisiae TRP1; yeast auxotrophic marker
    869..1016    -  promoter       TRP1 promoter: S. cerevisiae TRP1
   1154..1203    -  misc_feature   bom (fragment): basis of mobility region from pBR322
   1309..1812    -  misc_feature   CEN/ARS: S. cerevisiae CEN6 centromere fused to an autonomously replicating sequence
   1849..1953    +  promoter       AmpR promoter: bla
   1954..2769    +  CDS            KanR: aminoglycoside phosphotransferase; aph(3')-Ia; confers resistance to kanamycin in bacteria or G418 (Geneticin®) in eukaryotes
   2940..3528    +  rep_origin     ori: high-copy-number ColE1/pMB1/pBR322/pUC origin of replication
   3711..4152    +  promoter       GAL1 promoter: S. cerevisiae GAL1; inducible promoter, regulated by Gal4
   4199..4267    +  CDS            MF(ALPHA)1 (fragment): MFAL1_YEAST - Also known as MF-ALPHA-1, MFAL1. Experimental evidence at protein level: Swiss-Prot protein existence level 1. The active factor is excreted into the culture medium by haploid cells of the alpha mating type and acts on cells of the opposite mating type (type A). It mediates the conjugation process between the two types by inhibiting the initiation of DNA synthesis in type a cells and synchronizing them with type alpha. From Saccharomyces cerevisiae (strain ATCC 204508 / S288c) (Baker's yeast).
   4402..4611    +  CDS            AGA2 (fragment): AGA2_YEAST - Experimental evidence at protein level: Swiss-Prot protein existence level 1. Receptor binding subunit of the a-agglutinin heterodimer. S.cerevisiae a and alpha cells express the complementary cell surface glycoproteins a-agglutinin and alpha-agglutinin, respectively, which interact with one another to promote cellular aggregation during mating. From Saccharomyces cerevisiae (strain ATCC 204508 / S288c) (Baker's yeast).
   4765..5181    +  CDS            UnaG: UnaG is a basic (constitutively fluorescent) green fluorescent protein published in 2013, derived from Anguilla japonica. It has low acid sensitivity. It requires the cofactor bilirubin for fluorescence.
>Addgene plasmid #162452 | pJYDNg | depositor full sequence | sequence record 314762 | 1 - 5230
TCCCACTGTACTTTTAGCTCGTACAAAATACAATATACTTTTCATTTCTCCGTAAACAACATGTTTTCCC
ATGTAATATCCTTTTCTATTTTTCGTTCCGTTACCAACTTTACACATACTTTTGCGGTATTTCACACCGC
ATAGATCGGCAAGTGCACAAACAATACTTAAATAAATACTACTCAGTAATAACCTATTTCTTAGCATTTT
TGACGAAATTTGCTATTTTGTTAGAGTCTTTTACACCATTTGTCTCCACACCTCCGCTTACATCAACACC
AATAACGCCATTTAATCTAAGCGCATCACCAACATTTTCTGGCGTCAGTCCACCAGCTAACATAAAATGT
AAGCTTTCGGGGCTCTCTTGCCTTCCAACCCAGTCAGAAATCGAGTTCCAATCCAAAAGTTCACCTGTCC
CACCTGCTTCTGAATCAAACAAGGGAATAAACGAATGAGGTTTCTGTGAAGCTGCACTGAGTAGTATGTT
GCAGTCTTTTGGAAATACGAGTCTTTTAATAACTGGCAAACCGAGGAACTCTTGGTATTCTTGCCACGAC
TCATCTCCATGCAGTTGGACGATATCAATGCCGTAATCATTGACCAGAGCCAAAACATCCTCCTTAGGTT
GATTACGAAACACGCCAACCAAGTATTTCGGAGTGCCTGAACTATTTTTATATGCTTTTACAAGACTTGA
AATTTTCCTTGCAATAACCGGGTCAATTGTTCTCTTTCTATTGGGCACACATATAATACCCAGCAAGTCA
GCATCGGAATCTAGAGCACATTCTGCGGCCTCTGTGCTCTGCAAGCCGCAAACTTTCACCAATGGACCAG
AACTACCTGTGAAATTAATAACAGACATACTCCAAGCTGCCTTTGTGTGCTTAATCACGTATACTCACGT
GCTCAATAGTCACCAATGCCCTCCCTCTTGGCCCTCTCCTTTTCTTTTTTCGACCGAATTAATTCTTAAT
CGGCAAAAAAAGAAAAGCTCCGGATCAAGATTGTACGTAAGGTGACAAGCTATTTTTCAATAAAGAATAT
CTTCCACTACTGCCATCTGGCGTCATAACTGCAAAGTACACATATATTACGATGCTGTTCTATTAAATGC
TTCCTATATTATATATATAGTAATGTCGTGATCTATGGTGCACTCTCAGTACAATCTGCTCTGATGCCGC
ATAGTTAAGCCAGCCCCGACACCCGCCAACACCCGCTGACGCGCCCTTGAGACGAAAGGGCCTCGTGATA
CGCCTATTTTTATAGGTTAATGTCATGATAATAATGGTTTCTTAGACGGATCGCTTGCCTGTAACTTACA
CGCGCCTCGTATCTTTTAATGATGGAATAATTTGGGAATTTACTCTGTGTTTATTTATTTTTATGTTTTG
TATTTGGATTTTAGAAAGTAAATAAAGAAGGTAGAAGAGTTACGGAATGAAGAAAAAAAAATAAACAAAG
GTTTAAAAAATTTCAACAAAAAGCGTACTTTACATATATATTTATTAGACAAGAAAAGCAGATTAAATAG
ATATACATTCGATTAACGATAAGTAAAATGTAAAATCACAGGATTTTCGTGTGTGGTCTTCTACACAGAC
AAGATGAAACAATTCGGCATTAATACCTGAGAGCAGGAAGAGCAAGATAAAAGGTAGTATTTGTTGGCGA
TCCCCCTAGAGTCTTTTACATCTTCGGAAAACAAAAACTATTTTTTCTTTAATTTCTTTTTTTACTTTCT
ATTTTTAATTTATATATTTATATTAAAAAATTTAAATTATAATTATTTTTATAGCACGTGATGAAAAGGA
CCCAGGTGGCACTTTTCGGGGAAATGTGCGCGGAACCCCTATTTGTTTATTTTTCTAAATACATTCAAAT
ATGTATCCGCTCATGAGACAATAACCCTGATAAATGCTTCAATAATATTGAAAAAGGAAGAGTATGAGCC
ATATTCAACGGGAAACGTCTTGCTCGAGGCCGCGATTAAATTCCAACATGGATGCTGATTTATATGGGTA
TAAATGGGCTCGCGATAATGTCGGGCAATCAGGTGCGACAATCTATCGATTGTATGGGAAGCCCGATGCG
CCAGAGTTGTTTCTGAAACATGGCAAAGGTAGCGTTGCCAATGATGTTACAGATGAGATGGTCAGACTAA
ACTGGCTGACGGAATTTATGCCTCTTCCGACCATCAAGCATTTTATCCGTACTCCTGATGATGCATGGTT
ACTCACCACTGCGATCCCCGGGAAAACAGCATTCCAGGTATTAGAAGAATATCCTGATTCAGGTGAAAAT
ATTGTTGATGCGCTGGCAGTGTTCCTGCGCCGGTTGCATTCGATTCCTGTTTGTAATTGTCCTTTTAACA
GCGATCGCGTATTTCGTCTCGCTCAGGCGCAATCACGAATGAATAACGGTTTGGTTGATGCGAGTGATTT
TGATGACGAGCGTAATGGCTGGCCTGTTGAACAAGTCTGGAAAGAAATGCATAAGCTTTTGCCATTCTCA
CCGGATTCAGTCGTCACTCATGGTGATTTCTCACTTGATAACCTTATTTTTGACGAGGGGAAATTAATAG
GTTGTATTGATGTTGGACGAGTCGGAATCGCAGACCGATACCAGGATCTTGCCATCCTATGGAACTGCCT
CGGTGAGTTTTCTCCTTCATTACAGAAACGGCTTTTTCAAAAATATGGTATTGATAATCCTGATATGAAT
AAATTGCAGTTTCATTTGATGCTCGATGAGTTTTTCTAACTGTCAGACCAAGTTTACTCATATATACTTT
AGATTGATTTAAAACTTCATTTTTAATTTAAAAGGATCTAGGTGAAGATCCTTTTTGATAATCTCATGAC
CAAAATCCCTTAACGTGAGTTTTCGTTCCACTGAGCGTCAGACCCCGTAGAAAAGATCAAAGGATCTTCT
TGAGATCCTTTTTTTCTGCGCGTAATCTGCTGCTTGCAAACAAAAAAACCACCGCTACCAGCGGTGGTTT
GTTTGCCGGATCAAGAGCTACCAACTCTTTTTCCGAAGGTAACTGGCTTCAGCAGAGCGCAGATACCAAA
TACTGTTCTTCTAGTGTAGCCGTAGTTAGGCCACCACTTCAAGAACTCTGTAGCACCACCTACATACCTC
GCTCTGCTAATCCTGTTACCAGTGGCTGCTGCCAGTGGCGATAAGTCGTGTCTTACCGGGTTGGACTCAA
GACGATAGTTACCGGATAAGGCGCAGCGGTCGGGCTGAACGGGGGGTTCGTGCACACAGCCCAGCTTGGA
GCGAACGACCTACACCGAACTGAGATACCTACAGCGTGAGCTATGAGAAAGCGCCACGCTTCCCGAAGGG
AGAAAGGCGGACAGGTATCCGGTAAGCGGCAGGGTCGGAACAGGAGAGCGCACGAGGGAGCTTCCAGGGG
GAAACGCCTGGTATCTTTATAGTCCTGTCGGGTTTCGCCACCTCTGACTTGAGCGTCGATTTTTGTGATG
CTCGTCAGGGGGGCGGAGCCTATGGAAAAACGCCAGCAACGCGGCACTTTGTAACTGAGCTGTCATTTTG
CTGGCCCAGCTGGTCGACCGCGGCTAAGCAGTACTGGTACCGTTGTGGAAATGTAAAGAGCCCCATTATC
TTAGCCTAAAAAAACCTTCTCTTTGGAACTTTCAGTAATACGCTTAACTGCTCATTGCTATATTGAAGTA
CGGATTAGAAGCCGCCGAGCGGGTGACAGCCCTCCGAAGGAAGACTCTCCTCCGTGCGTCCTCGTCTTCA
CCGGTCGCGTTCCTGAAACGCAGATGTGCCTCGCGCCGCACTGCTCCGAACAATAAAGATTCTACAATAC
TAGCTTTTATGGTTATGAAGAGGAAAAATTGGCAGTAACCTGGCCCCACAAACCTTCAAATGAACGAATC
AAATTAACAACCATAGGATGATAATGCGATTAGTTTTTTAGCCTTATTTCTGGGGTAATTAATCAGCGAA
GCGATGATTTTTGATCTATTAACAGATATATAAATGCAAAAACTGCATAACCACTTTAACTAATACTTTC
AACATTTTCGGTTTGTATTACTTCTTATTCAAATGTAATAAAAGTATCAACAAAAAATTGTTAATATACC
TCTATACTTTAACGTCAAGGAGAAAAAACCCCGGATCGAATTCCCTACTTCATACATTTTCAATTAAGAT
GAGGTTCCCATCTATTTTCACCGCTGTTGTTTTTGCTGCTTCTTCTGCTTTGGCTGCTCCAGCTAATGGT
CATATGGAAGCATAATAATTAAGGCGCCTTATCTCGAGGGGGGCGGATCCTTCTCCCAAAAGTTGGACAT
CAACTTGTTGGATAACGTTGTCAACTCTTCATATCATGGTGAAGGTGTTTCTGGAGGTTCTGCACAGGAA
CTGACAACTATATGCGAGCAAATCCCCTCACCAACTTTAGAATCGACGCCGTACTCTTTGTCAACGACTA
CTATTTTGGCCAACGGGAAGGCAATGCAAGGAGTTTTTGAATATTACAAATCAGTAACGTTTGTCAGTAA
TTGCGGTTCTCACCCCTCAACAACTAGCAAAGGCAGCCCCATAAACACACAGTATGTTTTTAAGGACAAT
AGCTCGACGATTGAAGGTAGATACCCATACGACGTTCCAGACTACGCTCTGCAGGCTAGTGGTGGAGGAG
GCTCTGGTGGAGGTGGTAGCGGAGGCGGAGGGTCGGCTAGCCATGAACAGAAGTTGATCTCTGAAGAAGA
TTTGATGTTAGAAAAATTTGTTGGCACCTGGAAGATCGAATCCTCTGAAAATTTTGGTGAATACTTGAAG
GCTATCGGTGCCCCAAAAGAATTGGCTGATGCTGGTGATGCTACTACTCCAGTCTTGTACATTTCTCAAA
AGGATGGTGATAAGATGACCGTCAAGATTGAAAACGGTCCACCAACTTTTTTGGATACCCAAGTTTCTTT
CAAGTTGGGTGAAGAATTCGACGAATTTCCATCCGATAGAAGAAAGGGTGTTAAGTCCGTTGTTAACTTG
TCTGGTGAGAAGTTGGTTTACGTTCAAAAGTGGGATGGTAAAGAAACCACTTACGTCAGAGAAATCAAGG
ACGGTAAATTGGTTGTTACTTTGACCATGGGTGATGTTGTTGCTGTTAGATCTTATAGAAGGGCCTCTGA
ATAATAGAGATCTGATAACAACAGTGTAGATGTAACAAAATCGACTTTGT
