Features (pLannotate 1.2.2; 12 found; start..end, strand, type, name):
    123..143     -  misc_feature   bom (fragment): basis of mobility region from pBR322
    194..868     -  CDS            TRP1: phosphoribosylanthranilate isomerase, required for tryptophan biosynthesis; S. cerevisiae TRP1; yeast auxotrophic marker
    869..1016    -  promoter       TRP1 promoter: S. cerevisiae TRP1
   1154..1203    -  misc_feature   bom (fragment): basis of mobility region from pBR322
   1309..1813    -  misc_feature   CEN/ARS: S. cerevisiae CEN6 centromere fused to an autonomously replicating sequence
   1850..1954    +  promoter       AmpR promoter: bla
   1955..2770    +  CDS            KanR: aminoglycoside phosphotransferase; aph(3')-Ia; confers resistance to kanamycin in bacteria or G418 (Geneticin®) in eukaryotes
   2941..3529    +  rep_origin     ori: high-copy-number ColE1/pMB1/pBR322/pUC origin of replication
   3712..4153    +  promoter       GAL1 promoter: S. cerevisiae GAL1; inducible promoter, regulated by Gal4
   4200..4268    +  CDS            MF(ALPHA)1 (fragment): MFAL1_YEAST - Also known as MF-ALPHA-1, MFAL1. Experimental evidence at protein level: Swiss-Prot protein existence level 1. The active factor is excreted into the culture medium by haploid cells of the alpha mating type and acts on cells of the opposite mating type (type A). It mediates the conjugation process between the two types by inhibiting the initiation of DNA synthesis in type a cells and synchronizing them with type alpha. From Saccharomyces cerevisiae (strain ATCC 204508 / S288c) (Baker's yeast).
   4403..4612    +  CDS            AGA2 (fragment): AGA2_YEAST - Experimental evidence at protein level: Swiss-Prot protein existence level 1. Receptor binding subunit of the a-agglutinin heterodimer. S.cerevisiae a and alpha cells express the complementary cell surface glycoproteins a-agglutinin and alpha-agglutinin, respectively, which interact with one another to promote cellular aggregation during mating. From Saccharomyces cerevisiae (strain ATCC 204508 / S288c) (Baker's yeast).
   4766..5182    +  CDS            UnaG: UnaG is a basic (constitutively fluorescent) green fluorescent protein published in 2013, derived from Anguilla japonica. It has low acid sensitivity. It requires the cofactor bilirubin for fluorescence.
>Addgene plasmid #162452 | pJYDNg | addgene full sequence | sequence record 321450 | Addgene NGS Result
TCCCACTGTACTTTTAGCTCGTACAAAATACAATATACTTTTCATTTCTCCGTAAACAACATGTTTTCCC
ATGTAATATCCTTTTCTATTTTTCGTTCCGTTACCAACTTTACACATACTTTTGCGGTATTTCACACCGC
ATAGATCGGCAAGTGCACAAACAATACTTAAATAAATACTACTCAGTAATAACCTATTTCTTAGCATTTT
TGACGAAATTTGCTATTTTGTTAGAGTCTTTTACACCATTTGTCTCCACACCTCCGCTTACATCAACACC
AATAACGCCATTTAATCTAAGCGCATCACCAACATTTTCTGGCGTCAGTCCACCAGCTAACATAAAATGT
AAGCTTTCGGGGCTCTCTTGCCTTCCAACCCAGTCAGAAATCGAGTTCCAATCCAAAAGTTCACCTGTCC
CACCTGCTTCTGAATCAAACAAGGGAATAAACGAATGAGGTTTCTGTGAAGCTGCACTGAGTAGTATGTT
GCAGTCTTTTGGAAATACGAGTCTTTTAATAACTGGCAAACCGAGGAACTCTTGGTATTCTTGCCACGAC
TCATCTCCATGCAGTTGGACGATATCAATGCCGTAATCATTGACCAGAGCCAAAACATCCTCCTTAGGTT
GATTACGAAACACGCCAACCAAGTATTTCGGAGTGCCTGAACTATTTTTATATGCTTTTACAAGACTTGA
AATTTTCCTTGCAATAACCGGGTCAATTGTTCTCTTTCTATTGGGCACACATATAATACCCAGCAAGTCA
GCATCGGAATCTAGAGCACATTCTGCGGCCTCTGTGCTCTGCAAGCCGCAAACTTTCACCAATGGACCAG
AACTACCTGTGAAATTAATAACAGACATACTCCAAGCTGCCTTTGTGTGCTTAATCACGTATACTCACGT
GCTCAATAGTCACCAATGCCCTCCCTCTTGGCCCTCTCCTTTTCTTTTTTCGACCGAATTAATTCTTAAT
CGGCAAAAAAAGAAAAGCTCCGGATCAAGATTGTACGTAAGGTGACAAGCTATTTTTCAATAAAGAATAT
CTTCCACTACTGCCATCTGGCGTCATAACTGCAAAGTACACATATATTACGATGCTGTTCTATTAAATGC
TTCCTATATTATATATATAGTAATGTCGTGATCTATGGTGCACTCTCAGTACAATCTGCTCTGATGCCGC
ATAGTTAAGCCAGCCCCGACACCCGCCAACACCCGCTGACGCGCCCTCGAGACGAAAGGGCCTCGTGATA
CGCCTATTTTTATAGGTTAATGTCATGATAATAATGGTTTCTTAGACGGATCGCTTGCCTGTAACTTACA
CGCGCCTCGTATCTTTTAATGATGGAATAATTTGGGAATTTACTCTGTGTTTATTTATTTTTATGTTTTG
TATTTGGATTTTAGAAAGTAAATAAAGAAGGTAGAAGAGTTACGGAATGAAGAAAAAAAAAATAAACAAA
GGTTTAAAAAATTTCAACAAAAAGCGTACTTTACATATATATTTATTAGACAAGAAAAGCAGATTAAATA
GATATACATTCGATTAACGATAAGTAAAATGTAAAATCACAGGATTTTCGTGTGTGGTCTTCTACACAGA
CAAGATGAAACAATTCGGCATTAATACCTGAGAGCAGGAAGAGCAAGATAAAAGGTAGTATTTGTTGGCG
ATCCCCCTAGAGTCTTTTACATCTTCGGAAAACAAAAACTATTTTTTCTTTAATTTCTTTTTTTACTTTC
TATTTTTAATTTATATATTTATATTAAAAAATTTAAATTATAATTATTTTTATAGCACGTGATGAAAAGG
ACCCAGGTGGCACTTTTCGGGGAAATGTGCGCGGAACCCCTATTTGTTTATTTTTCTAAATACATTCAAA
TATGTATCCGCTCATGAGACAATAACCCTGATAAATGCTTCAATAATATTGAAAAAGGAAGAGTATGAGC
CATATTCAACGGGAAACGTCTTGCTCGAGGCCGCGATTAAATTCCAACATGGATGCTGATTTATATGGGT
ATAAATGGGCTCGCGATAATGTCGGGCAATCAGGTGCGACAATCTATCGATTGTATGGGAAGCCCGATGC
GCCAGAGTTGTTTCTGAAACATGGCAAAGGTAGCGTTGCCAATGATGTTACAGATGAGATGGTCAGACTA
AACTGGCTGACGGAATTTATGCCTCTTCCGACCATCAAGCATTTTATCCGTACTCCTGATGATGCATGGT
TACTCACCACTGCGATCCCCGGGAAAACAGCATTCCAGGTATTAGAAGAATATCCTGATTCAGGTGAAAA
TATTGTTGATGCGCTGGCAGTGTTCCTGCGCCGGTTGCATTCGATTCCTGTTTGTAATTGTCCTTTTAAC
AGCGATCGCGTATTTCGTCTCGCTCAGGCGCAATCACGAATGAATAACGGTTTGGTTGATGCGAGTGATT
TTGATGACGAGCGTAATGGCTGGCCTGTTGAACAAGTCTGGAAAGAAATGCATAAGCTTTTGCCATTCTC
ACCGGATTCAGTCGTCACTCATGGTGATTTCTCACTTGATAACCTTATTTTTGACGAGGGGAAATTAATA
GGTTGTATTGATGTTGGACGAGTCGGAATCGCAGACCGATACCAGGATCTTGCCATCCTATGGAACTGCC
TCGGTGAGTTTTCTCCTTCATTACAGAAACGGCTTTTTCAAAAATATGGTATTGATAATCCTGATATGAA
TAAATTGCAGTTTCATTTGATGCTCGATGAGTTTTTCTAACTGTCAGACCAAGTTTACTCATATATACTT
TAGATTGATTTAAAACTTCATTTTTAATTTAAAAGGATCTAGGTGAAGATCCTTTTTGATAATCTCATGA
CCAAAATCCCTTAACGTGAGTTTTCGTTCCACTGAGCGTCAGACCCCGTAGAAAAGATCAAAGGATCTTC
TTGAGATCCTTTTTTTCTGCGCGTAATCTGCTGCTTGCAAACAAAAAAACCACCGCTACCAGCGGTGGTT
TGTTTGCCGGATCAAGAGCTACCAACTCTTTTTCCGAAGGTAACTGGCTTCAGCAGAGCGCAGATACCAA
ATACTGTTCTTCTAGTGTAGCCGTAGTTAGGCCACCACTTCAAGAACTCTGTAGCACCGCCTACATACCT
CGCTCTGCTAATCCTGTTACCAGTGGCTGCTGCCAGTGGCGATAAGTCGTGTCTTACCGGGTTGGACTCA
AGACGATAGTTACCGGATAAGGCGCAGCGGTCGGGCTGAACGGGGGGTTCGTGCACACAGCCCAGCTTGG
AGCGAACGACCTACACCGAACTGAGATACCTACAGCGTGAGCTATGAGAAAGCGCCACGCTTCCCGAAGG
GAGAAAGGCGGACAGGTATCCGGTAAGCGGCAGGGTCGGAACAGGAGAGCGCACGAGGGAGCTTCCAGGG
GGAAACGCCTGGTATCTTTATAGTCCTGTCGGGTTTCGCCACCTCTGACTTGAGCGTCGATTTTTGTGAT
GCTCGTCAGGGGGGCGGAGCCTATGGAAAAACGCCAGCAACGCGGCACTTTGTAACTGAGCTGTCATTTT
GCTGGCCCAGCTGGTCGACCGCGGCTAAGCAGTACTGGTACCGTTGTGGAAATGTAAAGAGCCCCATTAT
CTTAGCCTAAAAAAACCTTCTCTTTGGAACTTTCAGTAATACGCTTAACTGCTCATTGCTATATTGAAGT
ACGGATTAGAAGCCGCCGAGCGGGTGACAGCCCTCCGAAGGAAGACTCTCCTCCGTGCGTCCTCGTCTTC
ACCGGTCGCGTTCCTGAAACGCAGATGTGCCTCGCGCCGCACTGCTCCGAACAATAAAGATTCTACAATA
CTAGCTTTTATGGTTATGAAGAGGAAAAATTGGCAGTAACCTGGCCCCACAAACCTTCAAATGAACGAAT
CAAATTAACAACCATAGGATGATAATGCGATTAGTTTTTTAGCCTTATTTCTGGGGTAATTAATCAGCGA
AGCGATGATTTTTGATCTATTAACAGATATATAAATGCAAAAACTGCATAACCACTTTAACTAATACTTT
CAACATTTTCGGTTTGTATTACTTCTTATTCAAATGTAATAAAAGTATCAACAAAAAATTGTTAATATAC
CTCTATACTTTAACGTCAAGGAGAAAAAACCCCGGATCGAATTCCCTACTTCATACATTTTCAATTAAGA
TGAGGTTCCCATCTATTTTCACCGCTGTTGTTTTTGCTGCTTCTTCTGCTTTGGCTGCTCCAGCTAATGG
TCATATGGAAGCATAATAATTAAGGCGCCTTATCTCGAGGGGGGCGGATCCTTCTCCCAAAAGTTGGACA
TCAACTTGTTGGATAACGTTGTCAACTCTTCATATCATGGTGAAGGTGTTTCTGGAGGTTCTGCACAGGA
ACTGACAACTATATGCGAGCAAATCCCCTCACCAACTTTAGAATCGACGCCGTACTCTTTGTCAACGACT
ACTATTTTGGCCAACGGGAAGGCAATGCAAGGAGTTTTTGAATATTACAAATCAGTAACGTTTGTCAGTA
ATTGCGGTTCTCACCCCTCAACAACTAGCAAAGGCAGCCCCATAAACACACAGTATGTTTTTAAGGACAA
TAGCTCGACGATTGAAGGTAGATACCCATACGACGTTCCAGACTACGCTCTGCAGGCTAGTGGTGGAGGA
GGCTCTGGTGGAGGTGGTAGCGGAGGCGGAGGGTCGGCTAGCCATGAACAGAAGTTGATCTCTGAAGAAG
ATTTGATGTTAGAAAAATTTGTTGGCACCTGGAAGATCGAATCCTCTGAAAATTTTGGTGAATACTTGAA
GGCTATCGGTGCCCCAAAAGAATTGGCTGATGCTGGTGATGCTACTACTCCAGTCTTGTACATTTCTCAA
AAGGATGGTGATAAGATGACCGTCAAGATTGAAAACGGTCCACCAACTTTTTTGGATACCCAAGTTTCTT
TCAAGTTGGGTGAAGAATTCGACGAATTTCCATCCGATAGAAGAAAGGGTGTTAAGTCCGTTGTTAACTT
GTCTGGTGAGAAGTTGGTTTACGTTCAAAAGTGGGATGGTAAAGAAACCACTTACGTCAGAGAAATCAAG
GACGGTAAATTGGTTGTTACTTTGACCATGGGTGATGTTGTTGCTGTTAGATCTTATAGAAGGGCCTCTG
AATAATAGAGATCTGATAACAACAGTGTAGATGTAACAAAATCGACTTTGT
