>Addgene plasmid #162452 | pJYDNg | depositor partial sequence | sequence record 314763 | Sequencing verified 3530 - 5225
ACGCCAGCAACGCGGCACTTTGTAACTGAGCTGTCATTTTGCTGGCCCAGCTGGTCGACCGCGGCTAAGC
AGTACTGGTACCGTTGTGGAAATGTAAAGAGCCCCATTATCTTAGCCTAAAAAAACCTTCTCTTTGGAAC
TTTCAGTAATACGCTTAACTGCTCATTGCTATATTGAAGTACGGATTAGAAGCCGCCGAGCGGGTGACAG
CCCTCCGAAGGAAGACTCTCCTCCGTGCGTCCTCGTCTTCACCGGTCGCGTTCCTGAAACGCAGATGTGC
CTCGCGCCGCACTGCTCCGAACAATAAAGATTCTACAATACTAGCTTTTATGGTTATGAAGAGGAAAAAT
TGGCAGTAACCTGGCCCCACAAACCTTCAAATGAACGAATCAAATTAACAACCATAGGATGATAATGCGA
TTAGTTTTTTAGCCTTATTTCTGGGGTAATTAATCAGCGAAGCGATGATTTTTGATCTATTAACAGATAT
ATAAATGCAAAAACTGCATAACCACTTTAACTAATACTTTCAACATTTTCGGTTTGTATTACTTCTTATT
CAAATGTAATAAAAGTATCAACAAAAAATTGTTAATATACCTCTATACTTTAACGTCAAGGAGAAAAAAC
CCCGGATCGAATTCCCTACTTCATACATTTTCAATTAAGATGAGGTTCCCATCTATTTTCACCGCTGTTG
TTTTTGCTGCTTCTTCTGCTTTGGCTGCTCCAGCTAATGGTCATATGGAAGCATAATAATTAAGGCGCCT
TATCTCGAGGGGGGCGGATCCTTCTCCCAAAAGTTGGACATCAACTTGTTGGATAACGTTGTCAACTCTT
CATATCATGGTGAAGGTGTTTCTGGAGGTTCTGCACAGGAACTGACAACTATATGCGAGCAAATCCCCTC
ACCAACTTTAGAATCGACGCCGTACTCTTTGTCAACGACTACTATTTTGGCCAACGGGAAGGCAATGCAA
GGAGTTTTTGAATATTACAAATCAGTAACGTTTGTCAGTAATTGCGGTTCTCACCCCTCAACAACTAGCA
AAGGCAGCCCCATAAACACACAGTATGTTTTTAAGGACAATAGCTCGACGATTGAAGGTAGATACCCATA
CGACGTTCCAGACTACGCTCTGCAGGCTAGTGGTGGAGGAGGCTCTGGTGGAGGTGGTAGCGGAGGCGGA
GGGTCGGCTAGCCATGAACAGAAGTTGATCTCTGAAGAAGATTTGATGTTAGAAAAATTTGTTGGCACCT
GGAAGATCGAATCCTCTGAAAATTTTGGTGAATACTTGAAGGCTATCGGTGCCCCAAAAGAATTGGCTGA
TGCTGGTGATGCTACTACTCCAGTCTTGTACATTTCTCAAAAGGATGGTGATAAGATGACCGTCAAGATT
GAAAACGGTCCACCAACTTTTTTGGATACCCAAGTTTCTTTCAAGTTGGGTGAAGAATTCGACGAATTTC
CATCCGATAGAAGAAAGGGTGTTAAGTCCGTTGTTAACTTGTCTGGTGAGAAGTTGGTTTACGTTCAAAA
GTGGGATGGTAAAGAAACCACTTACGTCAGAGAAATCAAGGACGGTAAATTGGTTGTTACTTTGACCATG
GGTGATGTTGTTGCTGTTAGATCTTATAGAAGGGCCTCTGAATAATAGAGATCTGATAACAACAGTGTAG
ATGTAACAAAATCGAC
